>Addgene plasmid #78710 | smtn-b | addgene partial sequence | sequence record 147961 | T7 5'-TAATACGACTCACTATAGGG-3'
TAAAATATTTATGGGTTCGGTCCTTCAAAAATGAAAAGTCTGCTATTAATTACACACTCGTGTCGGTTCC
AATCCTAATTTACATTAAGATATTTTAAATATAATCAGAGAGCTCTCTCGTCCTCCGTAGACAGCAATGG
TCCTGAGGCACTTGATTACTACTGTATAAAGCACGGGTGTCTAAACTCGGTCCTGGATGTTGAACGTCTC
AGGAGGATGAGAGAGCTCTCAGATTTCATCTAAAATATCTTAACCCTGGGTTCTGAAGATGAATGAAGAA
CTGATTAAAACAACATAACACCAAGAAATGAATAACAGAATAAAACATTTTTGGGTGAACTGACCCTTTA
AATGAACCTTCTTTTTGGATCTACTATAGTATAAAAGCCCTTTTGGTTGACTGAAACGTCTGTGAAGTGA
AGAGTTGTAGTTTGTAGAAGCTTCGTCAGAAGTCGGAGGTTTGCTGCGCTCGAGCTCTCATCATCTCACA
GCGGCGCAGATGGTTGACCAGCGACTGCACGTACGTGAACACACACTTGGAGTCTGGTTTCTTACCCATG
ATCATCATGTCCTCCACCTCCAGCAGGGGCATGCAGTTGGCATAAGCCCGTTTTTGGCCTGATTTATGCC
TCTAGGAGGAGTTTTTGGTTTTGACCAGGCCCTTCTGCACCAGTCCCCTGTAGAACTCCTG
