[The description below was written by a language model from this plasmid's Addgene catalogue record.]
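Description:
smtn-b is a pBluescript-based plasmid carrying a zebrafish (Danio rerio) cDNA for smoothelin b (gene symbol smtnb, also listed as smtn). It is catalogued as a bacterial expression vector, but in practice pBluescript is a general-purpose cloning phagemid. It is maintained at high copy number in E. coli and selected with ampicillin. No feature table or sequence annotation accompanies the record, so backbone details such as the exact pBluescript variant, the origin of replication and the polylinker arrangement are not stated and can only be assumed to follow the standard pBluescript layout.

The insert was placed into the polylinker by restriction cloning, with EcoRV at both the 5′ and 3′ junctions. Both sites are recorded as intact, so the fragment should be recoverable by a single EcoRV digest. Because the same blunt-cutting enzyme was used on both sides, orientation is not fixed by the cloning strategy, and the record does not say which way the insert lies. T7 is listed as the 5′ sequencing primer. The record also does not say whether the insert is the full coding sequence or a partial cDNA, and no tags, fusions or eukaryotic promoters are mentioned.

The stated purpose is simply that the plasmid encodes zebrafish smtn-b. The associated publication surveys the spatiotemporal expression of smooth muscle markers in the developing zebrafish gut. Since pBluescript polylinkers are normally flanked by phage RNA polymerase promoters, the plasmid was plausibly used as a template for in vitro transcription of riboprobes for in situ hybridisation, although the record does not say so. It can also serve as a source of the smoothelin b sequence for subcloning.
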