Addgene plasmid #78710: smtn-b
Purpose: Encodes zebrafish smtn-b
Depositing lab: Sarah Childs. Depositing organization: University of Calgary. Publication: Spatiotemporal expression of smooth muscle markers in developing zebrafish gut. Georgijevic S, Subramanian Y, Rollins EL, Starovic-Subota O, Tang AC, Childs SJ. Dev Dyn. 2007 Jun;236(6):1623-32. 10.1002/dvdy.21165 PubMed 17474123.
Backbone
  Vector backbone: pBluescript
  Vector type: Bacterial Expression
Growth in bacteria
  Bacterial resistance: Ampicillin, 100 μg/mL
  Growth temperature: 37°C
  Growth strain: DH5alpha
  Copy number: High Copy
Gene/Insert
  Gene/Insert name: smtn-b (alt name: smoothelin b)
  Species: D. rerio (zebrafish)
  GenBank ID: AY934531
  Entrez Gene: smtnb (a.k.a. smtn)
  Cloning method: Restriction Enzyme; 5′ cloning site EcoRV (not destroyed); 3′ cloning site EcoRV (not destroyed)
  Sequencing primers: 5′ T7
Terms and licenses: Academic/Nonprofit Terms; Industry Terms: Not Available to Industry
How to cite: smtn-b was a gift from Sarah Childs (Addgene plasmid # 78710 ; http://n2t.net/addgene:78710 ; RRID:Addgene_78710)
